LOCUS       Exported 765 bp ds-DNA linear SYN 23-MAY-2021
DEFINITION  synthetic linear DNA
ACCESSION   .
VERSION     .
KEYWORDS    pBABEpuro-ERBB2 C311R
SOURCE      synthetic DNA construct
  ORGANISM  synthetic DNA construct
REFERENCE   1 (bases 1 to 765)
  AUTHORS   Greulich H, Kaplan B, Mertins P, Chen TH, Tanaka KE, Yun CH, Zhang
            X, Lee SH, Cho J, Ambrogio L, Liao R, Imielinski M, Banerji S,
            Berger AH, Lawrence MS, Zhang J, Pho NH, Walker SR, Winckler W, Getz
            G, Frank D, Hahn WC, Eck MJ, Mani DR, Jaffe JD, Carr SA, Wong KK,
            Meyerson M
  TITLE     Functional analysis of receptor tyrosine kinase mutations in lung
            cancer identifies oncogenic extracellular domain mutations of ERBB2.
  JOURNAL   Proc Natl Acad Sci U S A. 2012 Sep 4;109(36):14476-81. Epub 2012 Aug
            20.
  PUBMED    22908275
REFERENCE   2 (bases 1 to 765)
  AUTHORS   .
  TITLE     Direct Submission
  JOURNAL   Exported May 23, 2021 from SnapGene Server 1.1.58
            http://www.snapgene.com
FEATURES             Location/Qualifiers
     source          1..765
                     /organism="synthetic DNA construct"
                     /mol_type="other DNA"
     protein_bind    1..21
                     /gene="mutant version of attB"
                     /label=attB2
                     /bound_moiety="BP Clonase(TM)"
                     /note="core recombination site for the Gateway(R) BP
                     reaction"
ORIGIN
        1 ccactttgta caagaaagtt ggtcacactg gcacgtccag acccaggtac tctgggttct
       61 ctgccgtagg tgtccctttg aaggtgctgg gtggagcccc ccgctctggt gggtcctggt
      121 cccagtaata gaggttgtcg aaggctgggc tgaaggcagg aggagggtgg ggctgagggg
      181 cagctcctcc ctggggtgtc aagtactcgg ggttctccac ggcaccccca aaggcaaaaa
      241 cgtctttgac gaccccattc ttccctgggg agagagtctt gggcctttcc agagtggcac
      301 cagcaggtcg ggcagcaggc agagggccct ctcggggcga agggggctgg ggccgaacat
      361 ctggctggtt cacatattca ggctgggggc tgcaggtcag gggggcaacg tagccatcag
      421 tctcagaggg caggggtact gtggggtcct cactgtaccg ctgtagaggg ctggggtcat
      481 gtgtggggag gctttgcagc cccttggctg cccccattcc caggtcacca tcaaatacat
      541 cggagccagc cccttcggag ggtgccagtg gagacctggg ggcctcctct tcagagggct
      601 ccagccctag tgtcaggtcc ccaccgccac tcctggtaga tgagctgcgg tgcctgtggt
      661 ggaccatgcc cccagcgccc ggggcagggt ctggacagaa gaagccctgc tggggtacca
      721 gatactcctc agcatccacc aggtccccca tgtcatcgtc ctcca
//
