>Addgene plasmid #40980 | pBABEpuro-ERBB2 C311R | addgene partial sequence | sequence record 55468 | hERBB2-F2 5'-tgcctccacttcaaccacag-3'
ACACAGACACGTTTGAGTCCATGCCCAATCCCGAGGGCCGGTATACATTCGGCGCCAGCTGTGTGACTGC
CTGTCCCTACAACTACCTTTCTACGGACGTGGGATCCCGCACCCTCGTCTGCCCCCTGCACAACCAAGAG
GTGACAGCAGAGGATGGAACACAGCGGTGTGAGAAGTGCAGCAAGCCCTGTGCCCGAGTGTGCTATGGTC
TGGGCATGGAGCACTTGCGAGAGGTGAGGGCAGTTACCAGTGCCAATATCCAGGAGTTTGCTGGCTGCAA
GAAGATCTTTGGGAGCCTGGCATTTCTGCCGGAGAGCTTTGATGGGGACCCAGCCTCCAACACTGCCCCG
CTCCAGCCAGAGCAGCTCCAAGTGTTTGAGACTCTGGAAGAGATCACAGGTTACCTATACATCTCAGCAT
GGCCGGACAGCCTGCCTGACCTCAGCGTCTTCCAGAACCTGCAAGTAATCCGGGGACGAATTCTGCACAA
TGGCGCCTACTCGCTGACCCTGCAAGGGCTGGGCATCAGCTGGCTGGGGCTGCGCTCACTGAGGGAACTG
GGCAGTGGACTGGCCCTCATCCACCATAACACCCACCTCTGCTTCGTGCACACGGTGCCCTGGGACCAGC
TCTTTCGGAACCCGCACCAAGCTCTGCTCCACACTGCCAACCGGCCAGAGGACGAGTGTGTGGGCGAGGG
CCTGGCCTGCCACCAGCTGTGCGCCCGAGGGCACTGCTGGGGTCCAGGGCCCACCCAGTGTGTCAACTGC
AGCCAGTTCCTTCGGGGCCAGGAGTGCGTGGAGGAATGCCGAGTACTGC
