[The description below was written by a language model from this plasmid's Addgene catalogue record and the feature table of its GenBank file.]
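Description:
pBABEpuro-ERBB2 C311R is a retroviral mammalian expression plasmid of about 9 kb, built on the roughly 5.2 kb pBABE-puro backbone. It carries the human ERBB2 (HER2) coding sequence, an insert of about 3.8 kb corresponding to the NM_004448 reference transcript, with a C311R point substitution. The insert was introduced by Gateway recombination. In bacteria the plasmid is maintained at high copy under ampicillin selection, and transduced or transfected mammalian cells are selected with puromycin. The record does not name the promoter driving the insert. pBABE vectors are generally Moloney murine leukemia virus-based, with the long terminal repeats and packaging signal allowing the transcript to be packaged into retroviral particles in a packaging cell line. The 5′ LTR typically drives the cloned gene, while a separate internal promoter expresses the puromycin resistance gene. None of these elements is annotated in the available sequence data.

The held GenBank record covers only a 765 bp partial segment of the plasmid. Its sole annotated feature is an attB2 site, the recombination scar flanking one end of a Gateway-cloned insert, which agrees with the stated cloning method. It gives no information on the rest of the vector.

The associated publication is a functional analysis of receptor tyrosine kinase mutations found in lung cancer, which identified oncogenic mutations in the extracellular domain of ERBB2. The construct is therefore suited to stable retroviral expression of this ERBB2 variant in mammalian cells, allowing its signalling and transforming activity to be assessed, presumably alongside wild-type and other mutant ERBB2 constructs.
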