Addgene plasmid #40980: pBABEpuro-ERBB2 C311R
Depositing lab: Matthew Meyerson. Depositing organization: Broad Institute. Publication: Functional analysis of receptor tyrosine kinase mutations in lung cancer identifies oncogenic extracellular domain mutations of ERBB2. Greulich H, Kaplan B, Mertins P, Chen TH, Tanaka KE, Yun CH, Zhang X, Lee SH, Cho J, Ambrogio L, Liao R, Imielinski M, Banerji S, Berger AH, Lawrence MS, Zhang J, Pho NH, Walker SR, Winckler W, Getz G, Frank D, Hahn WC, Eck MJ, Mani DR, Jaffe JD, Carr SA, Wong KK, Meyerson M. Proc Natl Acad Sci U S A. 2012 Sep 4;109(36):14476-81. Epub 2012 Aug 20. 10.1073/pnas.1203201109 PubMed 22908275.
Backbone
  Vector backbone: pBABE-puro
  Backbone size w/o insert (bp): 5200
  Total vector size (bp): 9000
  Vector type: Mammalian Expression, Retroviral
  Selectable markers: Puromycin
Growth in bacteria
  Bacterial resistance: Ampicillin, 100 μg/mL
  Growth temperature: 37°C
  Growth strain: DH5alpha
  Copy number: High Copy
Gene/Insert
  Gene/Insert name: ERBB2 (alt name: HER2)
  Species: H. sapiens (human)
  Insert size (bp): 3768
  Mutation: C311R
  GenBank ID: NM_004448.2
  Entrez Gene: ERBB2 (a.k.a. CD340, HER-2, HER-2/neu, HER2, MLN 19, MLN-19, NEU, NGL, TKR1, VSCN2, c-ERB-2, c-ERB2, p185(erbB2))
  Cloning method: Gateway Cloning
  Sequencing primers: 5′ TTTGTACACCCTAAGCCTC; 3′ GCATACTTCTGCCTGCTG
Terms and licenses: Academic/Nonprofit Terms; Industry Terms: Not Available to Industry
How to cite: pBABEpuro-ERBB2 C311R was a gift from Matthew Meyerson (Addgene plasmid # 40980 ; http://n2t.net/addgene:40980 ; RRID:Addgene_40980)
